>Addgene plasmid #168782 | LifeAct-TagBFP-DiB-RM | addgene full sequence | sequence record 332741 | Addgene NGS Result
TAGTTATTAATAGTAATCAATTACGGGGTCATTAGTTCATAGCCCATATATGGAGTTCCGCGTTACATAA
CTTACGGTAAATGGCCCGCCTGGCTGACCGCCCAACGACCCCCGCCCATTGACGTCAATAATGACGTATG
TTCCCATAGTAACGCCAATAGGGACTTTCCATTGACGTCAATGGGTGGAGTATTTACGGTAAACTGCCCA
CTTGGCAGTACATCAAGTGTATCATATGCCAAGTACGCCCCCTATTGACGTCAATGACGGTAAATGGCCC
GCCTGGCATTATGCCCAGTACATGACCTTATGGGACTTTCCTACTTGGCAGTACATCTACGTATTAGTCA
TCGCTATTACCATGGTGATGCGGTTTTGGCAGTACATCAATGGGCGTGGATAGCGGTTTGACTCACGGGG
ATTTCCAAGTCTCCACCCCATTGACGTCAATGGGAGTTTGTTTTGGCACCAAAATCAACGGGACTTTCCA
AAATGTCGTAACAACTCCGCCCCATTGACGCAAATGGGCGGTAGGCGTGTACGGTGGGAGGTCTATATAA
GCAGAGCTGGTTTAGTGAACCGTCAGATCCGCTAGCGCCACCATGGGCGTGGCCGACTTGATCAAGAAGT
TCGAGTCCATCTCCAAGGAGGAGGGGGATCCACCGGTCGCCACCATGAGCGAGCTGATTAAGGAGAACAT
GCACATGAAGCTGTACATGGAGGGCACCGTGGACAACCATCACTTCAAGTGCACATCCGAGGGCGAAGGC
AAGCCCTACGAGGGCACCCAGACCATGAGAATCAAGGTGGTCGAGGGCGGCCCTCTCCCCTTCGCCTTCG
ACATCCTGGCTACTAGCTTCCTCTACGGCAGCAAGACCTTCATCAACCACACCCAGGGCATCCCCGACTT
CTTCAAGCAGTCCTTCCCTGAGGGCTTCACATGGGAGAGAGTCACCACATACGAAGACGGGGGCGTGCTG
ACCGCTACCCAGGACACCAGCCTCCAGGACGGCTGCCTCATCTACAACGTCAAGATCAGAGGGGTGAACT
TCACATCCAACGGCCCTGTGATGCAGAAGAAAACACTCGGCTGGGAGGCCTTCACCGAGACGCTGTACCC
CGCTGACGGCGGCCTGGAAGGCAGAAACGACATGGCCCTGAAGCTCGTGGGCGGGAGCCATCTGATCGCA
AACATCAAGACCACATATAGATCCAAGAAACCCGCTAAGAACCTCAAGATGCCTGGCGTCTACTATGTGG
ACTACAGACTGGAAAGAATCAAGGAGGCCAACAACGAGACCTACGTCGAGCAGCACGAGGTGGCAGTGGC
CAGATACTGCGACCTCCCTAGCAAACTGGGGCACAAGCTTAATTCCGGACTCAGATCTCGAATGGCCAGT
TCTCCTACGCCGCCGCGTGGCGTGACCGTAGTAAATAATTTCGACTGCAAACGTTATCTCGGTACCTGGT
ATGAGATTGCCCGTTTTGATCACCGCGCAGAACGTGGACTGGAAAAAGTCACCGCAACATACAGCCTGCG
TGATGACGGCGGCCTGAATGTCATCTTCAAAGGCTATAACCCTGACAGAGGAATGTGGCAGCAGTACGTT
GGGAAAGCGTACTTTACCGGCGCACCAACTCGCGCTGCGCTGAAAGTGGCGTTCTTTGGTCCTTTCTATG
GCGGTTATAACGTTATTGCACTCGATCGGGAATACCGCCATGCGCTGGTTTGCGGCCCGGACCGCGACTA
CCTGTGGATCAACTCCCGCACGCCAACCATTTCTGACGAAGTGAAACAGGAGATGCTGGCAGTCGCGACC
CGGGAAGGGTTTGATGTCAGTAAATTTATTTGGGTACAGCAGCCTGGTAGTTAGCAAGCTTCGAATGCGG
CCGCGACTCTAGATCATAATCAGCCATACCACATTTGTAGAGGTTTTACTTGCTTTAAAAAACCTCCCAC
ACCTCCCCCTGAACCTGAAACATAAAATGAATGCAATTGTTGTTGTTAACTTGTTTATTGCAGCTTATAA
TGGTTACAAATAAAGCAATAGCATCACAAATTTCACAAATAAAGCATTTTTTTCACTGCATTCTAGTTGT
GGTTTGTCCAAACTCATCAATGTATCTTAAGGCGTAAATTGTAAGCGTTAATATTTTGTTAAAATTCGCG
TTAAATTTTTGTTAAATCAGCTCATTTTTTAACCAATAGGCCGAAATCGGCAAAATCCCTTATAAATCAA
AAGAATAGACCGAGATAGGGT
[37 nt withheld, positions 2262-2298]
AAAGAACGTGGACTCCAACGTCAAAGG
[49 nt withheld, positions 2326-2374]
T
[91 nt withheld, positions 2376-2466]
G
[124 nt withheld, positions 2468-2591]
CAGGTGGCACTTTTCGGGGAAATGTGCGCGGAACCCCTATTTGTTTATTTTTCTAAATACATTCAAATAT
GTATCCGCTCATGAGACAATAACCCTGATAAATGCTTCAATAATATTGAAAAAGGAAGAGTCCTGAGGCG
GAAAGAACCAGCTGTGGAATGTGTGTCAGTTAGGGTGTGGAAAGTCCCCAGGCTCCCCAGCAGGCAGAAG
TATGCAAAGCATGCATCTCAATTAGTCAGCAACCAGGTGTGGAAAGTCCCCAGGCTCCCCAGCAGGCAGA
AGTATGCAAAGCATGCATCTCAATTAGTCAGCAACCATAGTCCCGCCCCTAACTCCGCCCATCCCGCCCC
TAACTCCGCCCAGTTCCGCCCATTCTCCGCCCCATGGCTGACTAATTTTTTTTATTTATGCAGAGGCCGA
GGCCGCCTCGGCCTCTGAGCTATTCCAGAAGTAGTGAGGAGGCTTTTTTGGAGGCCTAGGCTTTTGCAAA
GATCGATCAAGAGACAGGATGAGGATCGTTTCGCATGATTGAACAAGATGGATTGCACGCAGGTTCTCCG
GCCGCTTGGGTGGAGAGGCTATTCGGCTATGACTGGGCACAACAGACAATCGGCTGCTCTGATGCCGCCG
TGTTCCGGCTGTCAGCGCAGGGGCGCCCGGTTCTTTTTGTCAAGACCGACCTGTCCGGTGCCCTGAATGA
ACTGCAAGACGAGGCAGCGCGGCTATCGTGGCTGGCCACGACGGGCGTTCCTTGCGCAGCTGTGCTCGAC
GTTGTCACTGAAGCGGGAAGGGACTGGCTGCTATTGGGCGAAGTGCCGGGGCAGGATCTCCTGTCATCTC
ACCTTGCTCCTGCCGAGAAAGTATCCATCATGGCTGATGCAATGCGGCGGCTGCATACGCTTGATCCGGC
TACCTGCCCATTCGACCACCAAGCGAAACATCGCATCGAGCGAGCACGTACTCGGATGGAAGCCGGTCTT
GTCGATCAGGATGATCTGGACGAAGAGCATCAGGGGCTCGCGCCAGCCGAACTGTTCGCCAGGCTCAAGG
CGAGCATGCCCGACGGCGAGGATCTCGTCGTGACCCATGGCGATGCCTGCTTGCCGAATATCATGGTGGA
AAATGGCCGCTTTTCTGGATTCATCGACTGTGGCCGGCTGGGTGTGGCGGACCGCTATCAGGACATAGCG
TTGGCTACCCGTGATATTGCTGAAGAGCTTGGCGGCGAATGGGCTGACCGCTTCCTCGTGCTTTACGGTA
TCGCCGCTCCCGATTCGCAGCGCATCGCCTTCTATCGCCTTCTTGACGAGTTCTTCTGAGCGGGACTCTG
GGGTTCGAAATGACCGACCAAGCGACGCCCAACCTGCCATCACGAGATTTCGATTCCACCGCCGCCTTCT
ATGAAAGGTTGGGCTTCGGAATCGTTTTCCGGGACGCCGGCTGGATGATCCTCCAGCGCGGGGATCTCAT
GCTGGAGTTCTTCGCCCACCCTAGGGGGAGGCTAACTGAAACACGGAAGGAGACAATACCGGAAGGAACC
CGCGCTATGACGGCAATAAAAAGACAGAATAAAACGCACGGTGTTGGGTCGTTTGTTCATAAACGCGGGG
TTCGGTCCCAGGGCTGGCACTCTGTCGATACCCCACCGAGACCCCATTGGGGCCAATACGCCCGCGTTTC
TTCCTTTTCCCCACCCCACCCCCCAAGTTCGGGTGAAGGCCCAGGGCTCGCAGCCAACGTCGGGGCGGCA
GGCCCTGCCATAGCCTCAGGTTACTCATATATACTTTAGATTGATTTAAAACTTCATTTTTAATTTAAAA
GGATCTAGGTGAAGATCCTTTTTGATAATCTCATGACCAAAATCCCTTAACGTGAGTTTTCGTTCCACTG
AGCGTCAGACCCCGTAGAAAAGATCAAAGGATCTTCTTGAGATCCTTTTTTTCTGCGCGTAATCTGCTGC
TTGCAAACAAAAAAACCACCGCTACCAGCGGTGGTTTGTTTGCCGGATCAAGAGCTACCAACTCTTTTTC
CGAAGGTAACTGGCTTCAGCAGAGCGCAGATACCAAATACTGTTCTTCTAGTGTAGCCGTAGTTAGGCCA
CCACTTCAAGAACTCTGTAGCACCGCCTACATACCTCGCTCTGCTAATCCTGTTACCAGTGGCTGCTGCC
AGTGGCGATAAGTCGTGTCTTACCGGGTTGGACTCAAGACGATAGTTACCGGATAAGGCGCAGCGGTCGG
GCTGAACGGGGGGTTCGTGCACACAGCCCAGCTTGGAGCGAACGACCTACACCGAACTGAGATACCTACA
GCGTGAGCTATGAGAAAGCGCCACGCTTCCCGAAGGGAGAAAGGCGGACAGGTATCCGGTAAGCGGCAGG
GTCGGAACAGGAGAGCGCACGAGGGAGCTTCCAGGGGGAAACGCCTGGTATCTTTATAGTCCTGTCGGGT
TTCGCCACCTCTGACTTGAGCGTCGATTTTTGTGATGCTCGTCAGGGGGGCGGAGCCTATGGAAAAACGC
CAGCAACGCGGCCTTTTTACGGTTCCTGGCCTTTTGCTGGCCTTTTGCTCACATGTTCTTTCCTGCGTTA
TCCCCTGATTCTGTGGATAACCGTATTACCGCCATGCAT
Features (pLannotate 1.2.2; 16 found; start..end, strand, type, name):
     61..364     +  enhancer       CMV enhancer: human cytomegalovirus immediate early enhancer
    365..568     +  promoter       CMV promoter: human cytomegalovirus (CMV) immediate early promoter
    603..680     +  CDS            ABP140 (fragment): AB140_YEAST - Also known as TRM140. Experimental evidence at protein level: Swiss-Prot protein existence level 1. S-adenosyl-L-methionine-dependent methyltransferase that mediates N(3)-methylcytidine modification of residue 32 of the tRNA anticodon loop of tRNA(Thr) and tRNA(Ser). Binds F-actin and shows weak F-actin cross-linking activity. From Saccharomyces cerevisiae (strain ATCC 204508 / S288c) (Baker's yeast).
    675..1373    +  CDS            TagBFP: TagBFP is a basic (constitutively fluorescent) blue fluorescent protein published in 2008, derived from Entacmaea quadricolor. It is reported to be a very rapidly-maturing monomer with very low acid sensitivity.
   1374..1391    +  misc_feature   MCS (fragment): multiple cloning site
   1398..1871    +  CDS            blc (fragment): BLC_ECOLI - Also known as yjeL. Experimental evidence at protein level: Swiss-Prot protein existence level 1. Involved in the storage or transport of lipids necessary for membrane maintenance under stressful conditions. Displays a binding preference for lysophospholipids. From Escherichia coli (strain K12).
   1902..1985    +  CDS            large T antigen (fragment): large T antigen from SV40 (simian virus 40)
   2008..2129    +  polyA_signal   SV40 poly(A) signal: SV40 polyadenylation signal
   2163..2591    -  rep_origin     f1 ori (sequence partly withheld): f1 bacteriophage origin of replication; arrow indicates direction of (+) strand synthesis
   2618..2722    +  promoter       AmpR promoter: bla
   2724..3081    +  promoter       SV40 promoter: SV40 enhancer and early promoter
   3116..3910    +  CDS            NeoR/KanR: aminoglycoside phosphotransferase from Tn5; aph(3')-II (or nptII); confers resistance to neomycin, kanamycin, and G418 (Geneticin®)
   3931..4083    +  CDS            ble (fragment): BLE_KLEPN - Experimental evidence at protein level: Swiss-Prot protein existence level 1. Binding protein with a strong affinity to the bleomycin family of antibiotics. Binds to CL990; an antimitotic-antibiotic compound. From Klebsiella pneumoniae.
   4142..4189    +  polyA_signal   HSV TK poly(A) signal: herpes simplex virus thymidine kinase polyadenylation signal (Cole and Stacy, 1985)
   4280..4296    -  polyA_signal   bGH poly(A) signal (fragment): bovine growth hormone polyadenylation signal
   4518..5106    +  rep_origin     ori: high-copy-number ColE1/pMB1/pBR322/pUC origin of replication
