[The description below was written by a language model from this plasmid's Addgene catalogue record and pLannotate feature annotations shown in this document.]
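Description:
LifeAct-TagBFP-DiB-RM is a 5,220 bp mammalian expression plasmid built on the pDendra2-N backbone, carrying a 1,272 bp synthetic insert cloned between NheI and NotI sites. It is propagated in E. coli through a high-copy ColE1/pUC-type origin and also carries an f1 phage origin. A single NeoR/KanR (Tn5 aminoglycoside phosphotransferase) gene serves both hosts. A bacterial bla-type promoter drives it for kanamycin selection, and the adjacent SV40 enhancer/early promoter drives it in mammalian cells for G418 selection, with an HSV TK polyadenylation signal downstream. Small annotated fragments of ble, a bGH poly(A) signal and SV40 large T antigen appear to be backbone remnants or partial sequence matches rather than functional elements.

The payload is a three-part fusion protein expressed from the human CMV immediate early enhancer and promoter and terminated by the SV40 poly(A) signal. At the N-terminus is LifeAct, annotated as a short fragment of yeast ABP140, which is a peptide that binds F-actin. It is followed by TagBFP, a monomeric, constitutively fluorescent blue protein, and then by a short linker derived from a multiple cloning site. The C-terminal module is DiB-RM, a fluorogen activating protein that the annotation matches to the E. coli lipocalin Blc, consistent with an engineered derivative of that scaffold. Such proteins become fluorescent only when they bind a cognate fluorogenic dye, which the record does not name.

The construct serves as an actin filament reporter. TagBFP provides a permanent blue reference signal on the filaments, while DiB-RM allows dye-dependent labelling of the same structures. According to the associated publication title, DiB-RM comes from a computational (Rosetta) redesign of a fluorogen activating protein, so the plasmid is suited to evaluating that variant's performance in live-cell imaging.
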