Addgene plasmid #168782: LifeAct-TagBFP-DiB-RM
Purpose: Actin filament reporter, LifeAct, fused with blue fluorescent protein TagBFP and fluorogen activating protein (FAP) DiB-RM
Depositing lab: Jens Meiler. Depositing organization: Vanderbilt University. Publication: Computational redesign of a fluorogen activating protein with Rosetta. Bozhanova NG, Harp JM, Bender BJ, Gavrikov AS, Gorbachev DA, Baranov MS, Mercado CB, Zhang X, Lukyanov KA, Mishin AS, Meiler J. PLoS Comput Biol. 2021 Nov 8;17(11):e1009555. doi: 10.1371/journal.pcbi.1009555. eCollection 2021 Nov. PubMed 34748541.
Backbone
  Vector backbone: pDendra2-N
  Backbone size w/o insert (bp): 3948
  Total vector size (bp): 5220
  Vector type: Mammalian Expression
  Selectable markers: Neomycin (select with G418)
Growth in bacteria
  Bacterial resistance: Kanamycin, 50 μg/mL
  Growth temperature: 37°C
  Growth strain: DH5alpha
  Copy number: High Copy
Gene/Insert
  Gene/Insert name: LifeAct-TagBFP-DiB-RM
  Species: Synthetic
  Insert size (bp): 1272
  Promoter: CMV
  Cloning method: Restriction Enzyme; 5′ cloning site NheI (not destroyed); 3′ cloning site NotI (not destroyed)
  Sequencing primers: 5′ CGCAAATGGGCGGTAGGCGTG; 3′ CAAGTTAACAACAACAATTGCAT
Terms and licenses: Academic/Nonprofit Terms; Industry Terms: Not Available to Industry
How to cite: LifeAct-TagBFP-DiB-RM was a gift from Jens Meiler (Addgene plasmid # 168782 ; http://n2t.net/addgene:168782 ; RRID:Addgene_168782)
