>Addgene plasmid #168782 | LifeAct-TagBFP-DiB-RM | depositor partial sequence | sequence record 327093 | SV40--Rev
GAGCTGGTTTAGTGAACCGTCAGATCCGCTAGCGCCACCATGGGCGTGGCCGACTTGATCAAGAAGTTCG
AGTCCATCTCCAAGGAGGAGGGGGATCCACCGGTCGCCACCATGAGCGAGCTGATTAAGGAGAACATGCA
CATGAAGCTGTACATGGAGGGCACCGTGGACAACCATCACTTCAAGTGCACATCCGAGGGCGAAGGCAAG
CCCTACGAGGGCACCCAGACCATGAGAATCAAGGTGGTCGAGGGCGGCCCTCTCCCCTTCGCCTTCGACA
TCCTGGCTACTAGCTTCCTCTACGGCAGCAAGACCTTCATCAACCACACCCAGGGCATCCCCGACTTCTT
CAAGCAGTCCTTCCCTGAGGGCTTCACATGGGAGAGAGTCACCACATACGAAGACGGGGGCGTGCTGACC
GCTACCCAGGACACCAGCCTCCAGGACGGCTGCCTCATCTACAACGTCAAGATCAGAGGGGTGAACTTCA
CATCCAACGGCCCTGTGATGCAGAAGAAAACACTCGGCTGGGAGGCCTTCACCGAGACGCTGTACCCCGC
TGACGGCGGCCTGGAAGGCAGAAACGACATGGCCCTGAAGCTCGTGGGCGGGAGCCATCTGATCGCAAAC
ATCAAGACCACATATAGATCCAAGAAACCCGCTAAGAACCTCAAGATGCCTGGCGTCTACTATGTGGACT
ACAGACTGGAAAGAATCAAGGAGG
